>Addgene plasmid #208961 | Polymerase-unfused click editor - pCMV-T7-PCV2-nCas9 (LM2702) | addgene full sequence | sequence record 415791 | Addgene NGS Result
ATATGCCAAGTACGCCCCCTATTGACGTCAATGACGGTAAATGGCCCGCCTGGCATTATGCCCAGTACAT
GACCTTATGGGACTTTCCTACTTGGCAGTACATCTACGTATTAGTCATCGCTATTACCATGGTGATGCGG
TTTTGGCAGTACATCAATGGGCGTGGATAGCGGTTTGACTCACGGGGATTTCCAAGTCTCCACCCCATTG
ACGTCAATGGGAGTTTGTTTTGGCACCAAAATCAACGGGACTTTCCAAAATGTCGTAACAACTCCGCCCC
ATTGACGCAAATGGGCGGTAGGCGTGTACGGTGGGAGGTCTATATAAGCAGAGCTGGTTTAGTGAACCGT
CAGATCCGCTAGAGATCCGCGGCCGCTAATACGACTCACTATAGGGAGAGCCGCCACCATGAGCCCATCT
AAGAAAAACGGCAGAAGCGGACCTCAACCTCACAAGCGGTGGGTCTTTACCCTGAACAACCCCAGCGAAG
ATGAGAGAAAGAAGATCCGGGACCTGCCTATCAGCCTGTTCGACTACTTCATCGTGGGCGAGGAAGGAAA
TGAGGAAGGCCGGACCCCCCACCTGCAGGGCTTCGCCAACTTCGTGAAAAAGCAGACCTTCAACAAGGTG
AAGTGGTACCTGGGCGCTAGATGCCACATCGAGAAGGCCAAGGGCACCGACCAGCAGAACAAAGAGTACT
GCAGCAAGGAAGGCAATCTGCTGATGGAATGTGGCGCCCCTAGATCCCAGGGACAGAGAAGCGGAGGCTC
TAGCGGCTCCGAGACACCCGGCACATCTGAGTCCGCCACCCCTGAGAGCAGCGGCGGCAGCGACAAGAAG
TACAGCATCGGCCTGGACATCGGCACCAACTCTGTGGGCTGGGCCGTGATCACCGACGAGTACAAGGTGC
CCAGCAAGAAATTCAAGGTGCTGGGCAACACCGACCGGCACAGCATCAAGAAGAACCTGATCGGAGCCCT
GCTGTTCGACAGCGGCGAAACAGCCGAGGCCACCCGGCTGAAGAGAACCGCCAGAAGAAGATACACCAGA
CGGAAGAACCGGATCTGCTATCTGCAAGAGATCTTCAGCAACGAGATGGCCAAGGTGGACGACAGCTTCT
TCCACAGACTGGAAGAGTCCTTCCTGGTGGAAGAGGATAAGAAGCACGAGCGGCACCCCATCTTCGGCAA
CATCGTGGACGAGGTGGCCTACCACGAGAAGTACCCCACCATCTACCACCTGAGAAAGAAACTGGTGGAC
AGCACCGACAAGGCCGACCTGCGGCTGATCTATCTGGCCCTGGCCCACATGATCAAGTTCCGGGGCCACT
TCCTGATCGAGGGCGACCTGAACCCCGACAACAGCGACGTGGACAAGCTGTTCATCCAGCTGGTGCAGAC
CTACAACCAGCTGTTCGAGGAAAACCCCATCAACGCCAGCGGCGTGGACGCCAAGGCCATCCTGTCTGCC
AGACTGAGCAAGAGCAGACGGCTGGAAAATCTGATCGCCCAGCTGCCCGGCGAGAAGAAGAATGGCCTGT
TCGGAAACCTGATTGCCCTGAGCCTGGGCCTGACCCCCAACTTCAAGAGCAACTTCGACCTGGCCGAGGA
TGCCAAACTGCAGCTGAGCAAGGACACCTACGACGACGACCTGGACAACCTGCTGGCCCAGATCGGCGAC
CAGTACGCCGACCTGTTTCTGGCCGCCAAGAACCTGTCCGACGCCATCCTGCTGAGCGACATCCTGAGAG
TGAACACCGAGATCACCAAGGCCCCCCTGAGCGCCTCTATGATCAAGAGATACGACGAGCACCACCAGGA
CCTGACCCTGCTGAAAGCTCTCGTGCGGCAGCAGCTGCCTGAGAAGTACAAAGAGATTTTCTTCGACCAG
AGCAAGAACGGCTACGCCGGCTACATTGACGGCGGAGCCAGCCAGGAAGAGTTCTACAAGTTCATCAAGC
CCATCCTGGAAAAGATGGACGGCACCGAGGAACTGCTCGTGAAGCTGAACAGAGAGGACCTGCTGCGGAA
GCAGCGGACCTTCGACAACGGCAGCATCCCCCACCAGATCCACCTGGGAGAGCTGCACGCCATTCTGCGG
CGGCAGGAAGATTTTTACCCATTCCTGAAGGACAACCGGGAAAAGATCGAGAAGATCCTGACCTTCCGCA
TCCCCTACTACGTGGGCCCTCTGGCCAGGGGAAACAGCAGATTCGCCTGGATGACCAGAAAGAGCGAGGA
AACCATCACCCCCTGGAACTTCGAGGAAGTGGTGGACAAGGGCGCTTCCGCCCAGAGCTTCATCGAGCGG
ATGACCAACTTCGATAAGAACCTGCCCAACGAGAAGGTGCTGCCCAAGCACAGCCTGCTGTACGAGTACT
TCACCGTGTATAACGAGCTGACCAAAGTGAAATACGTGACCGAGGGAATGAGAAAGCCCGCCTTCCTGAG
CGGCGAGCAGAAAAAGGCCATCGTGGACCTGCTGTTCAAGACCAACCGGAAAGTGACCGTGAAGCAGCTG
AAAGAGGACTACTTCAAGAAAATCGAGTGCTTCGACTCCGTGGAAATCTCCGGCGTGGAAGATCGGTTCA
ACGCCTCCCTGGGCACATACCACGATCTGCTGAAAATTATCAAGGACAAGGACTTCCTGGACAATGAGGA
AAACGAGGACATTCTGGAAGATATCGTGCTGACCCTGACACTGTTTGAGGACAGAGAGATGATCGAGGAA
CGGCTGAAAACCTATGCCCACCTGTTCGACGACAAAGTGATGAAGCAGCTGAAGCGGCGGAGATACACCG
GCTGGGGCAGGCTGAGCCGGAAGCTGATCAACGGCATCCGGGACAAGCAGTCCGGCAAGACAATCCTGGA
TTTCCTGAAGTCCGACGGCTTCGCCAACAGAAACTTCATGCAGCTGATCCACGACGACAGCCTGACCTTT
AAAGAGGACATCCAGAAAGCCCAGGTGTCCGGCCAGGGCGATAGCCTGCACGAGCACATTGCCAATCTGG
CCGGCAGCCCCGCCATTAAGAAGGGCATCCTGCAGACAGTGAAGGTGGTGGACGAGCTCGTGAAAGTGAT
GGGCCGGCACAAGCCCGAGAACATCGTGATCGAAATGGCCAGAGAGAACCAGACCACCCAGAAGGGACAG
AAGAACAGCCGCGAGAGAATGAAGCGGATCGAAGAGGGCATCAAAGAGCTGGGCAGCCAGATCCTGAAAG
AACACCCCGTGGAAAACACCCAGCTGCAGAACGAGAAGCTGTACCTGTACTACCTGCAGAATGGGCGGGA
TATGTACGTGGACCAGGAACTGGACATCAACCGGCTGTCCGACTACGATGTGGACGCTATCGTGCCTCAG
AGCTTTCTGAAGGACGACTCCATCGACAACAAGGTGCTGACCAGAAGCGACAAGAACCGGGGCAAGAGCG
ACAACGTGCCCTCCGAAGAGGTCGTGAAGAAGATGAAGAACTACTGGCGGCAGCTGCTGAACGCCAAGCT
GATTACCCAGAGAAAGTTCGACAATCTGACCAAGGCCGAGAGAGGCGGCCTGAGCGAACTGGATAAGGCC
GGCTTCATCAAGAGACAGCTGGTGGAAACCCGGCAGATCACAAAGCACGTGGCACAGATCCTGGACTCCC
GGATGAACACTAAGTACGACGAGAATGACAAGCTGATCCGGGAAGTGAAAGTGATCACCCTGAAGTCCAA
GCTGGTGTCCGATTTCCGGAAGGATTTCCAGTTTTACAAAGTGCGCGAGATCAACAACTACCACCACGCC
CACGACGCCTACCTGAACGCCGTCGTGGGAACCGCCCTGATCAAAAAGTACCCTAAGCTGGAAAGCGAGT
TCGTGTACGGCGACTACAAGGTGTACGACGTGCGGAAGATGATCGCCAAGAGCGAGCAGGAAATCGGCAA
GGCTACCGCCAAGTACTTCTTCTACAGCAACATCATGAACTTTTTCAAGACCGAGATTACCCTGGCCAAC
GGCGAGATCCGGAAGCGGCCTCTGATCGAGACAAACGGCGAAACCGGGGAGATCGTGTGGGATAAGGGCC
GGGATTTTGCCACCGTGCGGAAAGTGCTGAGCATGCCCCAAGTGAATATCGTGAAAAAGACCGAGGTGCA
GACAGGCGGCTTCAGCAAAGAGTCTATCCTGCCCAAGAGGAACAGCGATAAGCTGATCGCCAGAAAGAAG
GACTGGGACCCTAAGAAGTACGGCGGCTTCGACAGCCCCACCGTGGCCTATTCTGTGCTGGTGGTGGCCA
AAGTGGAAAAGGGCAAGTCCAAGAAACTGAAGAGTGTGAAAGAGCTGCTGGGGATCACCATCATGGAAAG
AAGCAGCTTCGAGAAGAATCCCATCGACTTTCTGGAAGCCAAGGGCTACAAAGAAGTGAAAAAGGACCTG
ATCATCAAGCTGCCTAAGTACTCCCTGTTCGAGCTGGAAAACGGCCGGAAGAGAATGCTGGCCTCTGCCG
GCGAACTGCAGAAGGGAAACGAACTGGCCCTGCCCTCCAAATATGTGAACTTCCTGTACCTGGCCAGCCA
CTATGAGAAGCTGAAGGGCTCCCCCGAGGATAATGAGCAGAAACAGCTGTTTGTGGAACAGCACAAGCAC
TACCTGGACGAGATCATCGAGCAGATCAGCGAGTTCTCCAAGAGAGTGATCCTGGCCGACGCTAATCTGG
ACAAAGTGCTGTCCGCCTACAACAAGCACCGGGATAAGCCCATCAGAGAGCAGGCCGAGAATATCATCCA
CCTGTTTACCCTGACCAATCTGGGAGCCCCTGCCGCCTTCAAGTACTTTGACACCACCATCGACCGGAAG
AGGTACACCAGCACCAAAGAGGTGCTGGACGCCACCCTGATCCACCAGAGCATCACCGGCCTGTACGAGA
CACGGATCGACCTGTCTCAGCTGGGAGGTGACTCCGGCGGAAGCTCTGGTGGCAGCAAGCGGACCGCCGA
CGGCTCTGAATTCGAGAGCCCTAAGAAGAAAAGAAAGGTGTGACCGGTCATCATCACCATCACCATTGAG
TTTAAACCCGCTGATCAGCCTCGACTGTGCCTTCTAGTTGCCAGCCATCTGTTGTTTGCCCCTCCCCCGT
GCCTTCCTTGACCCTGGAAGGTGCCACTCCCACTGTCCTTTCCTAATAAAATGAGGAAATTGCATCGCAT
TGTCTGAGTAGGTGTCATTCTATTCTGGGGGGTGGGGTGGGGCAGGACAGCAAGGGGGAGGATTGGGAAG
ACAATAGCAGGCATGCTGGGGATGCGGTGGGCTCTATGGCTTCTGAGGCGGAAAGAACCAGCTGGGGCTC
GATACCGTCGACCTCTAGCTAGAGCTTGGCGTAATCATGGTCATAGCTGTTTCCTGTGTGAAATTGTTAT
CCGCTCACAATTCCACACAACATACGAGCCGGAAGCATAAAGTGTAAAGCCTAGGGTGCCTAATGAGTGA
GCTAACTCACATTAATTGCGTTGCGCTCACTGCCCGCTTTCCAGTCGGGAAACCTGTCGTGCCAGCTGCA
TTAATGAATCGGCCAACGCGCGGGGAGAGGCGGTTTGCGTATTGGGCGCTCTTCCGCTTCCTCGCTCACT
GACTCGCTGCGCTCGGTCGTTCGGCTGCGGCGAGCGGTATCAGCTCACTCAAAGGCGGTAATACGGTTAT
CCACAGAATCAGGGGATAACGCAGGAAAGAACATGTGAGCAAAAGGCCAGCAAAAGGCCAGGAACCGTAA
AAAGGCCGCGTTGCTGGCGTTTTTCCATAGGCTCCGCCCCCCTGACGAGCATCACAAAAATCGACGCTCA
AGTCAGAGGTGGCGAAACCCGACAGGACTATAAAGATACCAGGCGTTTCCCCCTGGAAGCTCCCTCGTGC
GCTCTCCTGTTCCGACCCTGCCGCTTACCGGATACCTGTCCGCCTTTCTCCCTTCGGGAAGCGTGGCGCT
TTCTCATAGCTCACGCTGTAGGTATCTCAGTTCGGTGTAGGTCGTTCGCTCCAAGCTGGGCTGTGTGCAC
GAACCCCCCGTTCAGCCCGACCGCTGCGCCTTATCCGGTAACTATCGTCTTGAGTCCAACCCGGTAAGAC
ACGACTTATCGCCACTGGCAGCAGCCACTGGTAACAGGATTAGCAGAGCGAGGTATGTAGGCGGTGCTAC
AGAGTTCTTGAAGTGGTGGCCTAACTACGGCTACACTAGAAGAACAGTATTTGGTATCTGCGCTCTGCTG
AAGCCAGTTACCTTCGGAAAAAGAGTTGGTAGCTCTTGATCCGGCAAACAAACCACCGCTGGTAGCGGTG
GTTTTTTTGTTTGCAAGCAGCAGATTACGCGCAGAAAAAAAGGATCTCAAGAAGATCCTTTGATCTTTTC
TACGGGGTCTGACGCTCAGTGGAACGAAAACTCACGTTAAGGGATTTTGGTCATGAGATTATCAAAAAGG
ATCTTCACCTAGATCCTTTTAAATTAAAAATGAAGTTTTAAATCAATCTAAAGTATATATGAGTAAACTT
GGTCTGACAGTTACCAATGCTTAATCAGTGAGGCACCTATCTCAGCGATCTGTCTATTTCGTTCATCCAT
AGTTGCCTGACTCCCCGTCGTGTAGATAACTACGATACGGGAGGGCTTACCATCTGGCCCCAGTGCTGCA
ATGATACCGCGCGAACCACGCTCACCGGCTCCAGATTTATCAGCAATAAACCAGCCAGCCGGAAGGGCCG
AGCGCAGAAGTGGTCCTGCAACTTTATCCGCCTCCATCCAGTCTATTAATTGTTGCCGGGAAGCTAGAGT
AAGTAGTTCGCCAGTTAATAGTTTGCGCAACGTTGTTGCCATTGCTACAGGCATCGTGGTGTCACGCTCG
TCGTTTGGTATGGCTTCATTCAGCTCCGGTTCCCAACGATCAAGGCGAGTTACATGATCCCCCATGTTGT
GCAAAAAAGCGGTTAGCTCCTTCGGTCCTCCGATCGTTGTCAGAAGTAAGTTGGCCGCAGTGTTATCACT
CATGGTTATGGCAGCACTGCATAATTCTCTTACTGTCATGCCATCCGTAAGATGCTTTTCTGTGACTGGT
GAGTACTCAACCAAGTCATTCTGAGAATAGTGTATGCGGCGACCGAGTTGCTCTTGCCCGGCGTCAATAC
GGGATAATACCGCGCCACATAGCAGAACTTTAAAAGTGCTCATCATTGGAAAACGTTCTTCGGGGCGAAA
ACTCTCAAGGATCTTACCGCTGTTGAGATCCAGTTCGATGTAACCCACTCGTGCACCCAACTGATCTTCA
GCATCTTTTACTTTCACCAGCGTTTCTGGGTGAGCAAAAACAGGAAGGCAAAATGCCGCAAAAAAGGGAA
TAAGGGCGACACGGAAATGTTGAATACTCATACTCTTCCTTTTTCAATATTATTGAAGCATTTATCAGGG
TTATTGTCTCATGAGCGGATACATATTTGAATGTATTTAGAAAAATAAACAAATAGGGGTTCCGCGCACA
TTTCCCCGAAAAGTGCCACCTGACGTCGACGGATCGGGAGATCGATCTCCCGATCCCCTAGGGTCGACTC
TCAGTACAATCTGCTCTGATGCCGCATAGTTAAGCCAGTATCTGCTCCCTGCTTGTGTGTTGGAGGTCGC
TGAGTAGTGCGCGAGCAAAATTTAAGCTACAACAAGGCAAGGCTTGACCGACAATTGCATGAAGAATCTG
CTTAGGGTTAGGCGTTTTGCGCTGCTTCGCGATGTACGGGCCAGATATACGCGTTGACATTGATTATTGA
CTAGTTATTAATAGTAATCAATTACGGGGTCATTAGTTCATAGCCCATATATGGAGTTCCGCGTTACATA
ACTTACGGTAAATGGCCCGCCTGGCTGACCGCCCAACGACCCCCGCCCATTGACGTCAATAATGACGTAT
GTTCCCATAGTAACGCCAATAGGGACTTTCCATTGACGTCAATGGGTGGAGTATTTACGGTAAACTGCCC
ACTTGGCAGTACATCAAGTGTATC
Features (pLannotate 1.2.2; 17 found; start..end, strand, type, name):
    132..335     +  promoter       CMV promoter: human cytomegalovirus (CMV) immediate early promoter
    377..395     +  promoter       T7 promoter: promoter for bacteriophage T7 RNA polymerase
    415..786     +  CDS            Rep (fragment): REP_PCV2 - Experimental evidence at protein level: Swiss-Prot protein existence level 1. Essential for the replication of viral ssDNA. The closed circular ssDNA genome is first converted to a superhelical dsDNA. Rep and/or Rep' binds a specific hairpin at the genome origin of replication. Introduces an endonucleolytic nick within the conserved sequence 5'-AGTATTAC-3' in the intergenic region of the genome, thereby initiating the rolling circle replication (RCR). Following cleavage, binds covalently to the 5'-phosphate of DNA as a tyrosyl ester. The cleavage gives rise to a free 3'-OH that serv
    832..2433    +  CDS            Cas9(N): N-terminal portion of Streptococcus pyogenes Cas9 (Zetsche et al., 2015)
   2434..4928    +  CDS            Cas9(C) (fragment): C-terminal portion of Streptococcus pyogenes Cas9 (Zetsche et al., 2015)
   5065..5289    +  polyA_signal   bGH poly(A) signal: bovine growth hormone polyadenylation signal
   5293..5314    +  promoter       SV40 promoter (fragment): SV40 enhancer and early promoter
   5319..5335    +  misc_feature   MCS (fragment): pBluescript multiple cloning site
   5384..5400    -  protein_bind   lac operator: The lac repressor binds to the lac operator to inhibit transcription in E. coli. This inhibition can be relieved by adding lactose or isopropyl-β-D-thiogalactopyranoside (IPTG). lac repressor encoded by lacI
   5408..5438    -  promoter       lac promoter: promoter for the E. coli lac operon
   5453..5474    -  protein_bind   CAP binding site: CAP binding activates transcription in the presence of cAMP. E. coli catabolite activator protein
   5487..5579    -  CDS            lacI (fragment): lac repressor; lacI; The lac repressor binds to the lac operator to inhibit transcription in E. coli. This inhibition can be relieved by adding lactose or isopropyl-β-D-thiogalactopyranoside (IPTG).
   5762..6350    -  rep_origin     ori: high-copy-number ColE1/pMB1/pBR322/pUC origin of replication
   6521..7381    -  CDS            AmpR: β-lactamase; bla; confers resistance to ampicillin, carbenicillin, and related antibiotics
   7382..7486    -  promoter       AmpR promoter: bla
   7557..7601    -  misc_feature   bom (fragment): basis of mobility region from pBR322
   7756..131     +  enhancer       CMV enhancer (across the origin): human cytomegalovirus immediate early enhancer
