[The description below was written by a language model from this plasmid's Addgene catalogue record and pLannotate feature annotations shown in this document.]
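Description:
Polymerase-unfused click editor pCMV-T7-PCV2-nCas9 (LM2702) is an 8.0 kb mammalian expression and in vitro transcription plasmid built by Gibson cloning on the pCMV-T7-SpCas9-P2A-EGFP (RTW3027) backbone. It is maintained in E. coli as a high-copy plasmid through a ColE1/pUC-type origin and selected with ampicillin via the β-lactamase gene and its native promoter. Short remnants of lac regulatory elements, a pBluescript polylinker, an SV40 promoter fragment and a bom fragment are backbone leftovers with no evident role in the payload. No EGFP or P2A element is annotated, so the reporter in the parental backbone's name does not appear to have been retained, and no mammalian selection marker is annotated either.

The payload is a single synthetic open reading frame, PCV2-XTEN-nSpCas9-BPNLS, placed downstream of the CMV enhancer/promoter and a T7 promoter and terminated by the bovine growth hormone polyadenylation signal. This tandem promoter arrangement allows expression in transfected mammalian cells or production of mRNA with T7 RNA polymerase. The N-terminal portion is a fragment of the porcine circovirus 2 Rep protein, an HUH endonuclease that nicks a specific single-stranded DNA sequence and becomes covalently attached to it through a tyrosyl linkage. It is joined by an XTEN linker to Streptococcus pyogenes Cas9 carrying H840A, which makes it a nickase, followed by a C-terminal bipartite nuclear localization signal.

In click editing, the HUH domain tethers a DNA template to the guide-directed nickase so that a DNA polymerase can write the templated sequence into the genome. In this version the polymerase is not part of the fusion and would have to be supplied separately, as would the guide RNA, which is not encoded here.
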