Addgene plasmid #208961: Polymerase-unfused click editor - pCMV-T7-PCV2-nCas9 (LM2702)
Purpose: Polymerase-unfused click editor comprised of PCV2 fused to nCas9, expressed from CMV or T7 promoters.
Depositing lab: Benjamin Kleinstiver. Depositing organization: Massachusetts General Hospital. Publication: Click editing enables programmable genome writing using DNA polymerases and HUH endonucleases. Ferreira da Silva J, Tou CJ, King EM, Eller ML, Rufino-Ramos D, Ma L, Cromwell CR, Metovic J, Benning FMC, Chao LH, Eichler FS, Kleinstiver BP. Nat Biotechnol. 2024 Jul 22. doi: 10.1038/s41587-024-02324-x. PubMed 39039307.
Backbone
  Vector backbone: pCMV-T7-SpCas9-P2A-EGFP (RTW3027)
  Vector type: Mammalian Expression, CRISPR ; in vitro transcription; T7 promoter
Growth in bacteria
  Bacterial resistance: Ampicillin, 100 μg/mL
  Growth temperature: 37°C
  Growth strain: DH5alpha
  Copy number: High Copy
Gene/Insert
  Gene/Insert name: PCV2-XTEN-nSpCas9-BPNLS (alt name: LM2702)
  Species: Synthetic
  Mutation: nSpCas9(H840A)
  Promoter: CMV and T7
  Tag / fusion protein: BPNLS (C terminal on insert)
  Cloning method: Gibson Cloning
  Sequencing primers: 5′ oBK6928-CCAAGTCTCCACCCCATTGACG; 3′ oBK219-GGGAGTGGCACCTTCCAGGGTC
Terms and licenses: Academic/Nonprofit Terms; Industry Terms: Not Available to Industry
Depositor comments: Please visit https://doi.org/10.1101/2023.09.12.557440 for bioRxiv preprint.
How to cite: Polymerase-unfused click editor - pCMV-T7-PCV2-nCas9 (LM2702) was a gift from Benjamin Kleinstiver (Addgene plasmid # 208961 ; http://n2t.net/addgene:208961 ; RRID:Addgene_208961)
